Addgene plasmid #124188: KA1401_pGL4-UBCmin-luc2/Klf4-F'
Purpose: Luciferase reporter driven by the Klf4 enhancer
Depositing lab: Hans Schöler. Publication: Esrrb Unlocks Silenced Enhancers for Reprogramming to Naive Pluripotency. Adachi K, Kopp W, Wu G, Heising S, Greber B, Stehling M, Arauzo-Bravo MJ, Boerno ST, Timmermann B, Vingron M, Scholer HR. Cell Stem Cell. 2018 Aug 2;23(2):266-275.e6. doi: 10.1016/j.stem.2018.05.020. Epub 2018 Jun 14. PubMed 29910149.
Backbone
  Vector backbone: pGL4-UBCmin-luc2
  Vector type: Luciferase
Growth in bacteria
  Bacterial resistance: Ampicillin, 100 μg/mL
  Growth temperature: 37°C
  Growth strain: DH5alpha
  Copy number: High Copy
Gene/Insert
  Gene/Insert name: Klf4 enhancer
  Species: M. musculus (mouse)
  Promoter: UBCmin
  Cloning method: Restriction Enzyme; 5′ cloning site Unknown (unknown if destroyed)
Terms and licenses: Academic/Nonprofit Terms; Industry Terms: Not Available to Industry
How to cite: KA1401_pGL4-UBCmin-luc2/Klf4-F' was a gift from Hans Schöler (Addgene plasmid # 124188 ; http://n2t.net/addgene:124188 ; RRID:Addgene_124188)
