[The description below was written by a language model from this plasmid's Addgene catalogue record and pLannotate feature annotations shown in this document.]
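Description:
KA1401_pGL4-UBCmin-luc2/Klf4-F' is a firefly luciferase reporter plasmid built on a pGL4-type backbone and intended for measuring the activity of a mouse Klf4 enhancer fragment in transfected mammalian cells. It is propagated in E. coli as a high-copy plasmid through a ColE1/pUC-type origin and is selected with ampicillin via the β-lactamase gene and its bla promoter.

The reporter unit consists of a short fragment of the human ubiquitin C promoter (UBCmin), which acts as a minimal promoter, followed by the synthetic, codon-optimised luc2 firefly luciferase coding sequence and an SV40 late polyadenylation region. The small large T antigen fragment called by the annotation is most likely just part of that SV40 segment. Upstream of the promoter sit a synthetic poly(A) signal and the RNA polymerase II transcriptional pause site from the human α2 globin gene, standard pGL4 elements that block read-through transcription from the backbone and so keep background luciferase signal low. Because a minimal promoter gives little expression by itself, luciferase output depends largely on the cloned regulatory element.

The Klf4 enhancer itself is not annotated in the feature table, and the record lists the cloning sites as unknown, so its exact position and size cannot be stated. A short tetracycline-resistance gene fragment is called downstream of the SV40 region. It is too small to be functional, and its origin is not explained by the record. The associated study concerns enhancer activation during reprogramming to naive pluripotency, consistent with use of this plasmid to assay Klf4 enhancer activity in that setting.
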