Features (pLannotate 1.2.2; 10 found; start..end, strand, type, name):
     55..103     +  polyA_signal   poly(A) signal: synthetic polyadenylation signal
    117..208     +  misc_feature   pause site: RNA polymerase II transcriptional pause signal from the human α2 globin gene
    249..324     +  promoter       UbC promoter (fragment): human ubiquitin C promoter
    396..2048    +  CDS            luciferase: firefly luciferase synthetic luc2 version of the luciferase gene
   2092..2213    -  polyA_signal   SV40 poly(A) signal: SV40 polyadenylation signal
   2236..2304    -  CDS            large T antigen (fragment): large T antigen from SV40 (simian virus 40)
   2644..2775    +  CDS            TcR (fragment): tetracycline efflux protein; tet; confers resistance to tetracycline
   2955..3543    -  rep_origin     ori: high-copy-number ColE1/pMB1/pBR322/pUC origin of replication
   3743..4603    -  CDS            AmpR: β-lactamase confers resistance to ampicillin, carbenicillin, and related antibiotics
   4604..4645    -  promoter       AmpR promoter (fragment): bla
>Addgene plasmid #124188 | KA1401_pGL4-UBCmin-luc2/Klf4-F' | addgene full sequence | sequence record 239520 | Addgene NGS Result
TCTCTCAAGGATAAGTAAGTAATATTAAGGTACGGGAGGTATTGGACAGGCCGCAATAAAATATCTTTAT
TTTCATTACATCTGTGTGTTGGTTTTTTGTGTGAATCGATAGTACTAACATACGCTCTCCATCAAAACAA
AACGAAACAAAACAAACTAGCAAAATAGGCTGTCCCCAGTGCAAGTGCAGGTGCCAGAACATTTCTCTGG
CCTAACTGGCCGGTACCTGAGCTCGCTAGCCTCGAGGATGGGGCGGTGAACGCCGATGATTATATAAGGA
CGCGCCGGGTGTGGCACAGCTAGTTCCGTCGCAGCCGGGATTTGAATTCCTCGACTCTAGAGGATCTGGC
CTCGGCGGCCAAGCTTGGCAATCCGGTACTGTTGGTAAAGCCACCATGGAAGATGCCAAAAACATTAAGA
AGGGCCCAGCGCCATTCTACCCACTCGAAGACGGGACCGCCGGCGAGCAGCTGCACAAAGCCATGAAGCG
CTACGCCCTGGTGCCCGGCACCATCGCCTTTACCGACGCACATATCGAGGTGGACATTACCTACGCCGAG
TACTTCGAGATGAGCGTTCGGCTGGCAGAAGCTATGAAGCGCTATGGGCTGAATACAAACCATCGGATCG
TGGTGTGCAGCGAGAATAGCTTGCAGTTCTTCATGCCCGTGTTGGGTGCCCTGTTCATCGGTGTGGCTGT
GGCCCCAGCTAACGACATCTACAACGAGCGCGAGCTGCTGAACAGCATGGGCATCAGCCAGCCCACCGTC
GTATTCGTGAGCAAGAAAGGGCTGCAAAAGATCCTCAACGTGCAAAAGAAGCTACCGATCATACAAAAGA
TCATCATCATGGATAGCAAGACCGACTACCAGGGCTTCCAAAGCATGTACACCTTCGTGACTTCCCATTT
GCCACCCGGCTTCAACGAGTACGACTTCGTGCCCGAGAGCTTCGACCGGGACAAAACCATCGCCCTGATC
ATGAACAGTAGTGGCAGTACCGGATTGCCCAAGGGCGTAGCCCTACCGCACCGCACCGCTTGTGTCCGAT
TCAGTCATGCCCGCGACCCCATCTTCGGCAACCAGATCATCCCCGACACCGCTATCCTCAGCGTGGTGCC
ATTTCACCACGGCTTCGGCATGTTCACCACGCTGGGCTACTTGATCTGCGGCTTTCGGGTCGTGCTCATG
TACCGCTTCGAGGAGGAGCTATTCTTGCGCAGCTTGCAAGACTATAAGATTCAATCTGCCCTGCTGGTGC
CCACACTATTTAGCTTCTTCGCTAAGAGCACTCTCATCGACAAGTACGACCTAAGCAACTTGCACGAGAT
CGCCAGCGGCGGGGCGCCGCTCAGCAAGGAGGTAGGTGAGGCCGTGGCCAAACGCTTCCACCTACCAGGC
ATCCGCCAGGGCTACGGCCTGACAGAAACAACCAGCGCCATTCTGATCACCCCCGAAGGGGACGACAAGC
CTGGCGCAGTAGGCAAGGTGGTGCCCTTCTTCGAGGCTAAGGTGGTGGACTTGGACACCGGTAAGACACT
GGGTGTGAACCAGCGCGGCGAGCTGTGCGTCCGTGGCCCCATGATCATGAGCGGCTACGTTAACAACCCC
GAGGCTACAAACGCTCTCATCGACAAGGACGGCTGGCTGCACAGCGGCGACATCGCCTACTGGGACGAGG
ACGAGCACTTCTTCATCGTGGACCGGCTGAAGAGCCTGATCAAATACAAGGGCTACCAGGTAGCCCCAGC
CGAACTGGAGAGCATCCTGCTGCAACACCCCAACATCTTCGACGCCGGGGTCGCCGGCCTGCCCGACGAC
GATGCCGGCGAGCTGCCCGCCGCAGTCGTCGTGCTGGAACACGGTAAAACCATGACCGAGAAGGAGATCG
TGGACTATGTGGCCAGCCAGGTTACAACCGCCAAGAAGCTGCGCGGTGGTGTTGTGTTCGTGGACGAGGT
GCCTAAAGGACTGACCGGCAAGTTGGACGCCCGCAAGATCCGCGAGATTCTCATTAAGGCCAAGAAGGGC
GGCAAGATCGCCGTGTAATAATTCTAGAGTCGGGGCGGCCGGCCGCTTCGAGCAGACATGATAAGATACA
TTGATGAGTTTGGACAAACCACAACTAGAATGCAGTGAAAAAAATGCTTTATTTGTGAAATTTGTGATGC
TATTGCTTTATTTGTAACCATTATAAGCTGCAATAAACAAGTTAACAACAACAATTGCATTCATTTTATG
TTTCAGGTTCAGGGGGAGGTGTGGGAGGTTTTTTAAAGCAAGTAAAACCTCTACAAATGTGGTAAAATCG
ATAAGGATCCAATTGACTATTCTAGGGAGCGCGTAAAATGACAAAGGACTTTGGACTAGTGAATGTGATT
AGTATTCAAAAGCTGGGAGGACTTTAAAGGGTACGGAAGAATAGGGAACAAGCTGAGAAAGTGAACTAAG
AATCAAGTGCTCAGTGGGGCTTATCTTCATTTCCCCTCTCCCTCCCACCGAGGCTGAGATCCACCGGGTG
GACCAGAAGCTTGCCTGCAGGGCCTGGGAGAGATTGTAAAAAGAATTGCCCTGGGGGCTGAGGGGGGGGG
ACGGAAAAGGTCTTTAGAAGGAACAGGCAGGCGGCGGTTGGTCAACAACAATGGTCGACCGATGCCCTTG
AGAGCCTTCAACCCAGTCAGCTCCTTCCGGTGGGCGCGGGGCATGACTATCGTCGCCGCACTTATGACTG
TCTTCTTTATCATGCAACTCGTAGGACAGGTGCCGGCAGCGCTCTTCCGCTTCCTCGCTCACTGACTCGC
TGCGCTCGGTCGTTCGGCTGCGGCGAGCGGTATCAGCTCACTCAAAGGCGGTAATACGGTTATCCACAGA
ATCAGGGGATAACGCAGGAAAGAACATGTGAGCAAAAGGCCAGCAAAAGGCCAGGAACCGTAAAAAGGCC
GCGTTGCTGGCGTTTTTCCATAGGCTCCGCCCCCCTGACGAGCATCACAAAAATCGACGCTCAAGTCAGA
GGTGGCGAAACCCGACAGGACTATAAAGATACCAGGCGTTTCCCCCTGGAAGCTCCCTCGTGCGCTCTCC
TGTTCCGACCCTGCCGCTTACCGGATACCTGTCCGCCTTTCTCCCTTCGGGAAGCGTGGCGCTTTCTCAT
AGCTCACGCTGTAGGTATCTCAGTTCGGTGTAGGTCGTTCGCTCCAAGCTGGGCTGTGTGCACGAACCCC
CCGTTCAGCCCGACCGCTGCGCCTTATCCGGTAACTATCGTCTTGAGTCCAACCCGGTAAGACACGACTT
ATCGCCACTGGCAGCAGCCACTGGTAACAGGATTAGCAGAGCGAGGTATGTAGGCGGTGCTACAGAGTTC
TTGAAGTGGTGGCCTAACTACGGCTACACTAGAAGAACAGTATTTGGTATCTGCGCTCTGCTGAAGCCAG
TTACCTTCGGAAAAAGAGTTGGTAGCTCTTGATCCGGCAAACAAACCACCGCTGGTAGCGGTGGTTTTTT
TGTTTGCAAGCAGCAGATTACGCGCAGAAAAAAAGGATCTCAAGAAGATCCTTTGATCTTTTCTACGGGG
TCTGACGCTCAGTGGAACGAAAACTCACGTTAAGGGATTTTGGTCATGAGATTATCAAAAAGGATCTTCA
CCTAGATCCTTTTAAATTAAAAATGAAGTTTTAAATCAATCTAAAGTATATATGAGTAAACTTGGTCTGA
CAGCGGCCGCAAATGCTAAACCACTGCAGTGGTTACCAGTGCTTGATCAGTGAGGCACCGATCTCAGCGA
TCTGCCTATTTCGTTCGTCCATAGTGGCCTGACTCCCCGTCGTGTAGATCACTACGATTCGTGAGGGCTT
ACCATCAGGCCCCAGCGCAGCAATGATGCCGCGAGAGCCGCGTTCACCGGCCCCCGATTTGTCAGCAATG
AACCAGCCAGCAGGGAGGGCCGAGCGAAGAAGTGGTCCTGCTACTTTGTCCGCCTCCATCCAGTCTATGA
GCTGCTGTCGTGATGCTAGAGTAAGAAGTTCGCCAGTGAGTAGTTTCCGAAGAGTTGTGGCCATTGCTAC
TGGCATCGTGGTATCACGCTCGTCGTTCGGTATGGCTTCGTTCAACTCTGGTTCCCAGCGGTCAAGCCGG
GTCACATGATCACCCATATTATGAAGAAATGCAGTCAGCTCCTTAGGGCCTCCGATCGTTGTCAGAAGTA
AGTTGGCCGCGGTGTTGTCGCTCATGGTAATGGCAGCACTACACAATTCTCTTACCGTCATGCCATCCGT
AAGATGCTTTTCCGTGACCGGCGAGTACTCAACCAAGTCGTTTTGTGAGTAGTGTATACGGCGACCAAGC
TGCTCTTGCCCGGCGTCTATACGGGACAACACCGCGCCACATAGCAGTACTTTGAAAGTGCTCATCATCG
GGAATCGTTCTTCGGGGCGGAAAGACTCAAGGATCTTGCCGCTATTGAGATCCAGTTCGATATAGCCCAC
TCTTGCACCCAGTTGATCTTCAGCATCTTTTACTTTCACCAGCGTTTCGGGGTGTGCAAAAACAGGCAAG
CAAAATGCCGCAAAGAAGGGAATGAGTGCGACACGAAAATGTTGGATGCTCATACTCGTCCTTTTTCAAT
ATTATTGAAGCATTTATCAGGGTTACTAGTACG
